>Addgene plasmid #79204 | pAB078d5 | depositor full sequence | sequence record 148325 | Full Sequence
TCAGATCCTTCCGTATTTAGCCAGTATGTTCTCTAGTGTGGTTCGTTGTTTTTGCGTGAGCCATGAGAAC
GAACCATTGAGATCATGCTTACTTTGCATGTCACTCAAAAATTTTGCCTCAAAACTGGTGAGCTGAATTT
TTGCAGTTAAAGCATCGTGTAGTGTTTTTCTTAGTCCGTTACGTAGGTAGGAATCTGATGTAATGGTTGT
TGGTATTTTGTCACCATTCATTTTTATCTGGTTGTTCTCAAGTTCGGTTACGAGATCCATTTGTCTATCT
AGTTCAACTTGGAAAATCAACGTATCAGTCGGGCGGCCTCGCTTATCAACCACCAATTTCATATTGCTGT
AAGTGTTTAAATCTTTACTTATTGGTTTCAAAACCCATTGGTTAAGCCTTTTAAACTCATGGTAGTTATT
TTCAAGCATTAACATGAACTTAAATTCATCAAGGCTAATCTCTATATTTGCCTTGTGAGTTTTCTTTTGT
GTTAGTTCTTTTAATAACCACTCATAAATCCTCATAGAGTATTTGTTTTCAAAAGACTTAACATGTTCCA
GATTATATTTTATGAATTTTTTTAACTGGAAAAGATAAGGCAATATCTCTTCACTAAAAACTAATTCTAA
TTTTTCGCTTGAGAACTTGGCATAGTTTGTCCACTGGAAAATCTCAAAGCCTTTAACCAAAGGATTCCTG
ATTTCCACAGTTCTCGTCATCAGCTCTCTGGTTGCTTTAGCTAATACACCATAAGCATTTTCCCTACTGA
TGTTCATCATCTGAGCGTATTGGTTATAAGTGAACGATACCGTCCGTTCTTTCCTTGTAGGGTTTTCAAT
CGTGGGGTTGAGTAGTGCCACACAGCATAAAATTAGCTTGGTTTCATGCTCCGTTAAGTCATAGCGACTA
ATCGCTAGTTCATTTGCTTTGAAAACAACTAATTCAGACATACATCTCAATTGGTCTAGGTAATTTTAAT
CACTATACCAATTGAGATGGGCTAGTCAATGATAATTACTAGTCCTTTTCCTTTGAGTTGTGGGTATCTG
TAAATTCTGCTAGACCTTTGCTGGAAAACTTGTAAATTCTGCTAGACCCTCTGTAAATTCCGCTAGACCT
TTGTGTGTTTTTTTTGTTTATATTCAAGTGGTTATAATTTATAGAATAAAGAAAGAATAAAAAAAGATAA
AAAGAATAGATCCCAGCCCTGTGTATAACTCACTACTTTAGTCAGTTCCGCAGTATTACAAAAGGATGTC
GCAAACGCTGTTTGCTCCTCTACAAAACAGACCTTAAAACCCTAAAGGCTTAAGTAGCACCCTCGCAAGC
TCGGGCAAATCGCTGAATATTCCTTTTGTCTCCGACCATCAGGCACCTGAGTCGCTGTCTTTTTCGTGAC
ATTCAGTTCGCTGCGCTCACGGCTCTGGCAGTGAATGGGGGTAAATGGCACTACAGGCGCCTTTTATGGA
TTCATGCAAGGAAACTACCCATAATACAAGAAAAGCCCGTCACGGGCTTCTCAGGGCGTTTTATGGCGGG
TCTGCTATGTGGTGCTATCTGACTTTTTGCTGTTCAGCAGTTCCTGCCCTCTGATTTTCCAGTCTGACCA
CTTCGGATTATCCCGTGACAGGTCATTCAGACTGGCTAATGCACCCAGTAAGGCAGCGGTATCATCAACA
GGCTTACCCGTCGTACGGTCAAGAGGACATCCGGGCAAATGCAACGAAAGGCTCAGTCGAAAGACTGGGC
CTTTCGTTGCGCTGCGGAGACTTAGGGACCCTAATACAAGAAAGTTTGTTCATTAGGCACCCCGGGCTTT
ACTCGTAAAGCTTCCGGCGCGTATGTTGTGTCGACCGACCTGCAGGTGCAGTAAGGAGGAAAAAAAAATG
AAATTTGGAAACTTTTTGCTTACATACCAACCTCCCCAATTTTCCCAAACAGAGGTAATGAAACGTTTGG
TTAAATTAGGTCGCATCTCTGAGGAGTGTGGTTTTGATACCGTATGGTTACTGGAGCATCATTTCACGGA
GTTTGGTTTGCTTGGTAACCCTTATGTCGCTGCTGCATATTTACTTGGCGCGACTAAAAAATTGAATGTA
GGAACTGCCGCTATTGTTCTTCCCACAGCCCATCCAGTACGCCAACTTGAAGATGTGAATTTATTGGATC
AAATGTCAAAAGGACGATTTCGGTTTGGTATTTGCCGAGGGCTTTACAACAAGGACTTTCGCGTATTCGG
CACAGATATGAATAACAGTCGCGCCTTAGCGGAATGCTGGTACGGGCTGATAAAGAATGGCATGACAGAG
GGATATATGGAAGCTGATAATGAACATATCAAGTTCCATAAGGTAAAAGTAAACCCCGCGGCGTATAGCA
GAGGTGGCGCACCGGTTTATGTGGTGGCTGAATCAGCTTCGACGACTGAGTGGGCTGCTCAATTTGGCCT
ACCGATGATATTAAGTTGGATTATAAATACTAACGAAAAGAAAGCACAACTTGAGCTTTATAATGAAGTG
GCTCAAGAATATGGGCACGATATTCATAATATCGACCATTGCTTATCATATATAACATCTGTAGATCATG
ACTCAATTAAAGCGAAAGAGATTTGCCGGAAATTTCTGGGGCATTGGTATGATTCTTATGTGAATGCTAC
GACTATTTTTGATGATTCAGACCAAACAAGAGGTTATGATTTCAATAAAGGGCAGTGGCGTGACTTTGTA
TTAAAAGGACATAAAGATACTAATCGCCGTATTGATTACAGTTACGAAATCAATCCCGTGGGAACGCCGC
AGGAATGTATTGACATAATTCAAAAAGACATTGATGCTACAGGAATATCAAATATTTGTTGTGGATTTGA
AGCTAATGGAACAGTAGACGAAATTATTGCTTCCATGAAGCTCTTCCAGTCTGATGTCATGCCATTTCTT
AAAGAAAAACAACGTTCGCTATTATATTATGGCGGTGGCGGTAGCGGCGGTGGCGGTAGCGGCGGTGGCG
GTAGCGGCGGTGGCGGTAGCAAATTTGGATTGTTCTTCCTTAACTTCATCAATTCAACAACTGTTCAAGA
ACAGAGTATAGTTCGCATGCAGGAAATAACGGAGTATGTTGATAAGTTGAATTTTGAACAGATTTTAGTG
TATGAAAATCATTTTTCAGATAATGGTGTTGTCGGCGCTCCTCTGACTGTTTCTGGTTTTCTGCTCGGTT
TAACAGAGAAAATTAAAATTGGTTCATTAAATCACATCATTACAACTCATCATCCTGTCCGCATAGCGGA
GGAAGCTTGCTTATTGGATCAGTTAAGTGAAGGGAGATTTATTTTAGGGTTTAGTGATTGCGAAAAAAAA
GATGAAATGCATTTTTTTAATCGCCCGGTTGAATATCAACAGCAACTATTTGAAGAGTGTTATGAAATCA
TTAACGATGCTTTAACAACAGGCTATTGTAATCCAGATAACGATTTTTATAGCTTCCCTAAAATATCTGT
AAATCCCCATGCTTATACGCCAGGCGGACCTCGGAAATATGTAACAGCAACCAGTCATCATATTGTTGAG
TGGGCGGCCAAAAAAGGTATTCCTCTCATCTTTAAGTGGGATGATTCTAATGATGTTAGATATGAATATG
CTGAAAGATATAAAGCCGTTGCGGATAAATATGACGTTGACCTATCAGAGATAGACCATCAGTTAATGAT
ATTAGTTAACTATAACGAAGATAGTAATAAAGCTAAACAAGAGACGCGTGCATTTATTAGTGATTATGTT
CTTGAAATGCACCCTAATGAAAATTTCGAAAATAAACTTGAAGAAATAATTGCAGAAAACGCTGTCGGAA
ATTATACGGAGTGTATAACTGCGGCTAAGTTGGCAATTGAAAAGTGTGGTGCGAAAAGTGTATTGCTGTC
CTTTGAACCAATGAATGATTTGATGAGCCAAAAAAATGTAATCAATATTGTTGATGATAATATTAAGAAG
TACCACACGGAATATACCTAAACGGAGCCAATGTACGCAAAAAACCCCGCTTCAGCGGGGTTTTTTCGCC
AAAAAAAACCCCGCCCTGTCAGGGGCGGGGTTTTTTTTTAGGGCCCTACTGACTGTTACTTGTCATCGTC
GTCCTTGTAGTCTACGAATTTTACCCTCGCTTCCACGACAACACCGATAATCTTGCAGTTTCCGTTGATA
GGAGTCATAGGCCATGAAGGATTCAGGCCTTTCAGGTACTTCTGACCGCCATCTATGACCAGTTTCTTGA
ATGTTGCTTCGTTCGCGTCAGTCAGTTTGGCTACAACAAGGCTTCCATTCACTGGCTCCCGTCCAGTATC
TACTAACACCATATGACCTTCAGGGATGCTTTGACCTACAGGTGAGGTCATGGAATCACCTTCAACCTTC
AGCCAGAATCCATTGCCTAATAAGTTAACGTCACTGTCATACCATTCATCAATGTCCTTGATATCGTAGG
GTTCACAAGCTTCACACCACGAACGAGCTCTAACCATGCTAATCAATGGATATTTCCCTTTGGGCTCAAC
GTGCCCAACAAATCTAACATTCGAATCAGAGGTGCCATTGAGCAGCCAGTCAACACTTACGCCAAGAGCT
GACGCAAGTTCTGGTAAAAAGCGTGGTCGCTTAGTTTTACCGTTTTCGAGCTGCTCTATAGACTGCTGGG
TAGTCCCCACCTTTTGAGCAAGTTCAGCCTGGTTAAGTCCAAGCTGAATTCTTTTGCTTTTTACCCTGCT
GCTGATACTCATTTTTTTTTCCTCCTTACTCTAGTAAAAGTTAAACAAAATTATTTGTAGAGGGAAACCG
TTGTGGTCTCCCTGAATATAGATACCGAGCCTTATGCATGCCCGTAAAGTTATCCAGCAACCACTCATAG
ACCTAGGGCAGCAGATAGGGACGACGTGGTGTTAGCTGTGCTCTAGAATCCTCAGCGAGTTTGTAGAAAC
GCAAAAAGGCCATCCGTCAGGATGGCCTTCTGCTTAATTTGATGCCTGGCAGTTTATGGCGGGCGTCCTG
CCCGCCACCCTCCGGGCCGTTGCTTCGCAACGTTCAAATCCGCTCCCGGCGGATTTGTCCTACTCAGGAG
AGCGTTCACCGACAAACAACAGATAAAACGAAAGGCCCAGTCTTTCGACTGAGCCTTTCGTTTTATTTGA
TGCCTGGCAGTTCCCTACTCTCGCATGGGGAGACCCCACACTACCATCGGCGCTACGGCGTTTCACTTCT
GAGTTCGGCATGGGGTCAGGTGGGACCACCGCGCTACTGCCGCCAGGCAAATTCTGTTTTATCAGACCGC
TTCTGCGTTCTGATTTAATCTGTATCAGGCTGAAAATCTTCTCTCATCCGCCAAAACAGCCATGCCCATG
GCGTTTACCAATGCTTAATCAGTGAGGCACCTATCTCAGCGATCTGTCTATTTCGTTCATCCATAGTTGC
CTGACTCCCCGTCGTGTAGATAACTACGATACGGGAGGGCTTACCATCTGGCCCCAGTGCTGCAATGATA
CCGCGAGACCCACGCTCACCGGCTCCAGATTTATCAGCAATAAACCAGCCAGCCGGAAGGGCCGAGCGCA
GAAGTGGTCCTGCAACTTTATCCGCCTCCATCCAGTCTATTAATTGTTGCCGGGAAGCTAGAGTAAGTAG
TTCGCCAGTTAATAGTTTGCGCAACGTTGTTGCCATTGCTACAGGCATCGTGGTGTCACGCTCGTCGTTT
GGTATGGCTTCATTCAGCTCCGGTTCCCAACGATCAAGGCGAGTTACATGATCCCCCATGTTGTGCAAAA
AAGCGGTTAGCTCCTTCGGTCCTCCGATCGTTGTCAGAAGTAAGTTGGCCGCAGTGTTATCACTCATGGT
TATGGCAGCACTGCATAATTCTCTTACTGTCATGCCATCCGTAAGATGCTTTTCTGTGACTGGTGAGTAC
TCAACCAAGTCATTCTGAGAATAGTGTATGCGGCGACCGAGTTGCTCTTGCCCGGCGTCAATACGGGATA
ATACCGCGCCACATAGCAGAACTTTAAAAGTGCTCATCATTGGAAAACGTTCTTCGGGGCGAAAACTCTC
AAGGATCTTACCGCTGTTGAGATCCAGTTCGATGTAACCCACTCGTGCACCCAACTGATCTTCAGCATCT
TTTACTTTCACCAGCGTTTCTGGGTGAGCAAAAACAGGAAGGCAAAATGCCGCAAAAAAGGGAATAAGGG
CGACACGGAAATGTTGAATACTCATACTCTTCCTTTTTCAATATTATTGAAGCATTTATCAGGGTTATTG
TCTCATGAGCGGATACATATTTGAATGTATTTAGAAAAATAAACAAATAGGGGTTCCGCGCACATTTCCC
CGAAAAGTGCCACCTGACGTCTAAGAAACCATTATTATCATGACATTAACCTATAAAAATAGGCGTATCA
CGAGGCCCTTAGGCCAAATAGGCCGT
Features (pLannotate 1.2.2; 12 found; start..end, strand, type, name):
      1..951     -  CDS            Rep101: RepA protein needed for replication with the pSC101 origin; rep101
    999..1221    -  rep_origin     pSC101 ori: low-copy replication origin that requires the Rep101 protein
   1723..1758    -  terminator     rrnB T1 terminator (fragment): Escherichia coli rrnB; transcription terminator T1 from the E. coli rrnB gene
   1888..2967    +  CDS            luxA: LUXA1_PHOLU - Experimental evidence at protein level: Swiss-Prot protein existence level 1. Light-emitting reaction in luminous bacteria. From Photorhabdus luminescens (Xenorhabdus luminescens).
   3031..4011    +  CDS            LuxB: LuxB luciferase subunit; luxB; from the Photorhabdus luminescens bioluminescence operon
   4119..4139    -  CDS            FLAG (fragment): FLAG® epitope tag, followed by an enterokinase cleavage site
   4155..4757    -  CDS            C2 (fragment): RPC2_BPP22 - Experimental evidence at protein level: Swiss-Prot protein existence level 1. This protein allows the phage to reside inactively in the chromosome of its host bacterium. This lysogenic state is maintained by binding of regulatory protein C2 to the OR and OL operators, preventing transcription of proteins necessary for lytic development. From Salmonella phage P22 (Bacteriophage P22).
   4974..5001    -  terminator     rrnB T2 terminator: transcription terminator T2 from the E. coli rrnB gene
   5093..5179    -  terminator     rrnB T1 terminator: Escherichia coli rrnB; transcription terminator T1 from the E. coli rrnB gene
   5181..5296    -  ncRNA          5S rRNA: Accession: RF00001 - 5S ribosomal RNA
   5395..6255    -  CDS            AmpR: β-lactamase; bla; confers resistance to ampicillin, carbenicillin, and related antibiotics
   6256..6360    -  promoter       AmpR promoter: bla
