[The description below was written by a language model from this plasmid's Addgene catalogue record and pLannotate feature annotations shown in this document.]
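Description:
pAB078d5 is a low-copy bacterial expression plasmid built on a pSC101-type backbone and used in work on directed evolution of protein–protein interactions in E. coli. Replication depends on the pSC101 origin together with the plasmid-encoded Rep101 (RepA) protein, which keeps copy number low, and selection is by ampicillin through a β-lactamase gene driven by its native bla promoter. The full depositor sequence is about 6.5 kb.

The synthetic payload consists of two divergently arranged cassettes. On the forward strand, a modified lacZ promoter carrying an OR1 operator (PlacZ-opt (OR1)) drives luxA and luxB, the two subunits of the Photorhabdus luminescens bacterial luciferase, giving a luminescence readout of promoter activity. On the reverse strand, the catalogue lists the phage 434 cI repressor expressed from the Ppro1 promoter. The automated annotation labels this roughly 600 bp reading frame as a fragment of the related phage P22 C2 repressor, which probably reflects homology between lambdoid repressors rather than a different gene, and it also detects a partial FLAG tag match just downstream, suggesting a short C-terminal epitope or linker. The promoters themselves are not annotated in the feature table. rrnB T1 and T2 terminators, with an adjacent 5S rRNA segment, insulate the transcription units from each other and from the backbone.

This arrangement fits a bacterial two-hybrid style reporter, in which a DNA-binding repressor sits at an operator upstream of a weak promoter and reporter output reports on recruitment of transcriptional machinery. However, the record does not state any fusion partner for 434 cI, so this plasmid may be a control or a component of such a luciferase assay.
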