Addgene plasmid #79204: pAB078d5
Purpose: Directed Evolution of Protein-Protein Interactions
Depositing lab: David Liu. Depositing organization: Harvard University. Publication: Continuous evolution of Bacillus thuringiensis toxins overcomes insect resistance. Badran AH, Guzov VM, Huai Q, Kemp MM, Vishwanath P, Kain W, Nance AM, Evdokimov A, Moshiri F, Turner KH, Wang P, Malvar T, Liu DR. Nature. 2016 May 5;533(7601):58-63. doi: 10.1038/nature17938. Epub 2016 Apr 27. PubMed 27120167.
Backbone
  Vector backbone: SC101
  Backbone manufacturer: David Liu Lab
  Backbone size w/o insert (bp): 2992
  Vector type: Bacterial Expression
Growth in bacteria
  Bacterial resistance: Ampicillin, 100 μg/mL
  Growth temperature: 37°C
  Growth strain: NEB Turbo
  Copy number: Low Copy
Gene/Insert
  Gene/Insert name: PlacZ-opt (OR1) luxAB; Ppro1 434cI
  Species: Synthetic
  Promoter: PlacZ-opt (OR1); Ppro1
  Cloning method: Ligation Independent Cloning
  Sequencing primers: 5′ n/a; 3′ n/a
Terms and licenses: Academic/Nonprofit Terms; Industry Terms: Not Available to Industry
How to cite: pAB078d5 was a gift from David Liu (Addgene plasmid # 79204 ; http://n2t.net/addgene:79204 ; RRID:Addgene_79204)
