>Addgene plasmid #79204 | pAB078d5 | addgene partial sequence | sequence record 151120 | pCL52_2-F 5'-GCTTCTCAGGGCGTTTTATG-3'
GACCACTTCGGATTATCCCGTGACAGGTCATTCAGACTGGCTAATGCACCCAGTAAGGCAGCGGTATCAT
CAACAGGCTTACCCGTCGTACGGTCAAGAGGACATCCGGGCAAATGCAACGAAAGGCTCAGTCGAAAGAC
TGGGCCTTTCGTTGCGCTGCGGAGACTTAGGGACCCTAATACAAGAAAGTTTGTTCATTAGGCACCCCGG
GCTTTACTCGTAAAGCTTCCGGCGCGTATGTTGTGTCGACCGACCTGCAGGTGCAGTAAGGAGGAAAAAA
AAATGAAATTTGGAAACTTTTTGCTTACATACCAACCTCCCCAATTTTCCCAAACAGAGGTAATGAAACG
TTTGGTTAAATTAGGTCGCATCTCTGAGGAGTGTGGTTTTGATACCGTATGGTTACTGGAGCATCATTTC
ACGGAGTTTGGTTTGCTTGGTAACCCTTATGTCGCTGCTGCATATTTACTTGGCGCGACTAAAAAATTGA
ATGTAGGAACTGCCGCTATTGTTCTTCCCACAGCCCATCCAGTACGCCAACTTGAAGATGTGAATTTATT
GGATCAAATGTCAAAAGGACGATTTCGGTTTGGTATTTGCCGAGGGCTTTACAACAAGGACTTTCGCGTA
TTCGGCACAGATATGAATAACAGTCGCGCCTTAGCGGAATGCTGGTACGGGCTGATAA
