>Addgene plasmid #79204 | pAB078d5 | addgene partial sequence | sequence record 151121 | Amp-F 5'-AAGCCCTCCCGTATCGTAGT-3'
GGCACTATGGATGAACGAAATAGACAGATCGCTGAGATAGGTGCCTCACTGATTAAGCATTGGTAAACGC
CATGGGCATGGCTGTTTTGGCGGATGAGAGAAGATTTTCAGCCTGATACAGATTAAATCAGAACGCAGAA
GCGGTCTGATAAAACAGAATTTGCCTGGCGGCAGTAGCGCGGTGGTCCCACCTGACCCCATGCCGAACTC
AGAAGTGAAACGCCGTAGCGCCGATGGTAGTGTGGGGTCTCCCCATGCGAGAGTAGGGAACTGCCAGGCA
TCAAATAAAACGAAAGGCTCAGTCGAAAGACTGGGCCTTTCGTTTTATCTGTTGTTTGTCGGTGAACGCT
CTCCTGAGTAGGACAAATCCGCCGGGAGCGGATTTGAACGTTGCGAAGCAACGGCCCGGAGGGTGGCGGG
CAGGACGCCCGCCATAAACTGCCAGGCATCAAATTAAGCAGAAGGCCATCCTGACGGATGGCCTTTTTGC
GTTTCTAC
