>Addgene plasmid #79204 | pAB078d5 | addgene partial sequence | sequence record 152333 | LuxB-F 5'-gtcctttgaaccaatgaatg-3'
ATATTGTTGATGATAATATTAAGAAGTACCACACGGAATATACCTAAACGGAGCCAATGTACGCAAAAAA
CCCCGCTTCAGCGGGGTTTTTTCGCCAAAAAAAACCCCGCCCTGTCAGGGGCGGGGTTTTTTTTTAGGGC
CCTACTGACTGTTACTTGTCATCGTCGTCCTTGTAGTCTACGAATTTTACCCTCGCTTCCACGACAACAC
CGATAATCTTGCAGTTTCCGTTGATAGGAGTCATAGGCCATGAAGGATTCAGGCCTTTCAGGTACTTCTG
ACCGCCATCTATGACCAGTTTCTTGAATGTTGCTTCGTTCGCGTCAGTCAGTTTGGCTACAACAAGGCTT
CCATTCACTGGCTCCCGTCCAGTATCTACTAACACCATATGACCTTCAGGGATGCTTTGACCTACAGGTG
AGGTCATGGAATCACCTTCAACCTTCAGCCAGAATCCATTGCCTAATAAGTTAACGTCACTGTCATACCA
TTCATCAATGTCCTTGATATCGTAGGGTTCACAAGCTTCACACCACGAACGAGCTCTAACCATGCTAATC
AATGGATATTTCCCTTTGGGCTCAACGTGCCCAACAAATCTAACATTCGAATCAGAGGTGCCATTGAGCA
GCCAGTCAACACTTACGCCAAGAGCTGACGCAAGTTCTGGTAAAAAGCGTGGTCGCTTAGTTTTACCGTT
TTCGAGCTGCTCTATAGACTGCTGGGTAGTCCCCACCTTTTGAGCAAGTTCAGCCTGGTTAAGTCCAAGC
TGAATTCTTTTGCTTTTTACCCTGCTGCTGATACTCATTTTTTTTTCCTC
